>Addgene plasmid #132446 | pZNF780A.1.0-gDNA | addgene full sequence | sequence record 266790 | Addgene NGS Result
TAGAGCTAGAAATAGCAAGTTAAAATAAGGCTAGTCCGTTATCAACTTGAAAAAGTGGCACCGAGTCGGT
GCTTTTTTGTTTTAGAGCTAGAAATAGCAAGTTAAAATAAGGCTAGTCCGTTTTTAGCGCGTGCGCCAAT
TCTGCAGACAAATGGCTCTAGAGGTACCCGTTACATAACTTACGGTAAATGGCCCGCCTGGCTGACCGCC
CAACGACCCCCGCCCATTGACGTCAATAGTAACGCCAATAGGGACTTTCCATTGACGTCAATGGGTGGAG
TATTTACGGTAAACTGCCCACTTGGCAGTACATCAAGTGTATCATATGCCAAGTACGCCCCCTATTGACG
TCAATGACGGTAAATGGCCCGCCTGGCATTGTGCCCAGTACATGACCTTATGGGACTTTCCTACTTGGCA
GTACATCTACGTATTAGTCATCGCTATTACCATGGTCGAGGTGAGCCCCACGTTCTGCTTCACTCTCCCC
ATCTCCCCCCCCTCCCCACCCCCAATTTTGTATTTATTTATTTTTTAATTATTTTGTGCAGCGATGGGGG
CGGGGGGGGGGGGGGSGCGCGCCGCCAGGCGGGGCGGGGCGGGGCGAGGGGCGGGGCGGGGCGAGGCGGA
GAGGTGCGGCGGCAGCCAATCAGAGCGGCGCGCTCCGAAAGTTTCCTTTTATGGCGAGGCGGCGGCGGCG
GCGGCCCTATAAAAAGCGAAGCGCGCGGCGGGCGGGAGTCGCTGCGCGCTGCCTTCGCCCCGTGCCCCGC
TCCGCCGCCGCCTCGCGCCGCCCGCCCCGGCTCTGACTGACCGCGTTACTCCCACAGGTGAGCGGGCGGG
ACGGCCCTTCTCCTCCGGGCTGTAATTAGCTGAGCAAGAGGTAAGGGTTTAAGGGATGGTTGGTTGGTGG
GGTATTAATGTTTAATTACCTGGAGCACCTGCCTGAAATCACTTTTTTTCAGGTTGGACCGGTGCCACCA
TGGACTATAAGGACCACGACGGAGACTACAAGGATCATGATATTGATTACAAAGACGATGACGATAAGAT
GGCCCCAAAGAAGAAGCGGAAGGTCGGTATCCACGGAGTCCCAGCAGCCGACAAGAAGTACAGCATCGGC
CTGGACATCGGCACCAACTCTGTGGGCTGGGCCGTGATCACCGACGAGTACAAGGTGCCCAGCAAGAAAT
TCAAGGTGCTGGGCAACACCGACCGGCACAGCATCAAGAAGAACCTGATCGGAGCCCTGCTGTTCGACAG
CGGCGAAACAGCCGAGGCCACCCGGCTGAAGAGAACCGCCAGAAGAAGATACACCAGACGGAAGAACCGG
ATCTGCTATCTGCAAGAGATCTTCAGCAACGAGATGGCCAAGGTGGACGACAGCTTCTTCCACAGACTGG
AAGAGTCCTTCCTGGTGGAAGAGGATAAGAAGCACGAGCGGCACCCCATCTTCGGCAACATCGTGGACGA
GGTGGCCTACCACGAGAAGTACCCCACCATCTACCACCTGAGAAAGAAACTGGTGGACAGCACCGACAAG
GCCGACCTGCGGCTGATCTATCTGGCCCTGGCCCACATGATCAAGTTCCGGGGCCACTTCCTGATCGAGG
GCGACCTGAACCCCGACAACAGCGACGTGGACAAGCTGTTCATCCAGCTGGTGCAGACCTACAACCAGCT
GTTCGAGGAAAACCCCATCAACGCCAGCGGCGTGGACGCCAAGGCCATCCTGTCTGCCAGACTGAGCAAG
AGCAGACGGCTGGAAAATCTGATCGCCCAGCTGCCCGGCGAGAAGAAGAATGGCCTGTTCGGAAACCTGA
TTGCCCTGAGCCTGGGCCTGACCCCCAACTTCAAGAGCAACTTCGACCTGGCCGAGGATGCCAAACTGCA
GCTGAGCAAGGACACCTACGACGACGACCTGGACAACCTGCTGGCCCAGATCGGCGACCAGTACGCCGAC
CTGTTTCTGGCCGCCAAGAACCTGTCCGACGCCATCCTGCTGAGCGACATCCTGAGAGTGAACACCGAGA
TCACCAAGGCCCCCCTGAGCGCCTCTATGATCAAGAGATACGACGAGCACCACCAGGACCTGACCCTGCT
GAAAGCTCTCGTGCGGCAGCAGCTGCCTGAGAAGTACAAAGAGATTTTCTTCGACCAGAGCAAGAACGGC
TACGCCGGCTACATTGACGGCGGAGCCAGCCAGGAAGAGTTCTACAAGTTCATCAAGCCCATCCTGGAAA
AGATGGACGGCACCGAGGAACTGCTCGTGAAGCTGAACAGAGAGGACCTGCTGCGGAAGCAGCGGACCTT
CGACAACGGCAGCATCCCCCACCAGATCCACCTGGGAGAGCTGCACGCCATTCTGCGGCGGCAGGAAGAT
TTTTACCCATTCCTGAAGGACAACCGGGAAAAGATCGAGAAGATCCTGACCTTCCGCATCCCCTACTACG
TGGGCCCTCTGGCCAGGGGAAACAGCAGATTCGCCTGGATGACCAGAAAGAGCGAGGAAACCATCACCCC
CTGGAACTTCGAGGAAGTGGTGGACAAGGGCGCTTCCGCCCAGAGCTTCATCGAGCGGATGACCAACTTC
GATAAGAACCTGCCCAACGAGAAGGTGCTGCCCAAGCACAGCCTGCTGTACGAGTACTTCACCGTGTATA
ACGAGCTGACCAAAGTGAAATACGTGACCGAGGGAATGAGAAAGCCCGCCTTCCTGAGCGGCGAGCAGAA
AAAGGCCATCGTGGACCTGCTGTTCAAGACCAACCGGAAAGTGACCGTGAAGCAGCTGAAAGAGGACTAC
TTCAAGAAAATCGAGTGCTTCGACTCCGTGGAAATCTCCGGCGTGGAAGATCGGTTCAACGCCTCCCTGG
GCACATACCACGATCTGCTGAAAATTATCAAGGACAAGGACTTCCTGGACAATGAGGAAAACGAGGACAT
TCTGGAAGATATCGTGCTGACCCTGACACTGTTTGAGGACAGAGAGATGATCGAGGAACGGCTGAAAACC
TATGCCCACCTGTTCGACGACAAAGTGATGAAGCAGCTGAAGCGGCGGAGATACACCGGCTGGGGCAGGC
TGAGCCGGAAGCTGATCAACGGCATCCGGGACAAGCAGTCCGGCAAGACAATCCTGGATTTCCTGAAGTC
CGACGGCTTCGCCAACAGAAACTTCATGCAGCTGATCCACGACGACAGCCTGACCTTTAAAGAGGACATC
CAGAAAGCCCAGGTGTCCGGCCAGGGCGATAGCCTGCACGAGCACATTGCCAATCTGGCCGGCAGCCCCG
CCATTAAGAAGGGCATCCTGCAGACAGTGAAGGTGGTGGACGAGCTCGTGAAAGTGATGGGCCGGCACAA
GCCCGAGAACATCGTGATCGAAATGGCCAGAGAGAACCAGACCACCCAGAAGGGACAGAAGAACAGCCGC
GAGAGAATGAAGCGGATCGAAGAGGGCATCAAAGAGCTGGGCAGCCAGATCCTGAAAGAACACCCCGTGG
AAAACACCCAGCTGCAGAACGAGAAGCTGTACCTGTACTACCTGCAGAATGGGCGGGATATGTACGTGGA
CCAGGAACTGGACATCAACCGGCTGTCCGACTACGATGTGGACCATATCGTGCCTCAGAGCTTTCTGAAG
GACGACTCCATCGACAACAAGGTGCTGACCAGAAGCGACAAGAACCGGGGCAAGAGCGACAACGTGCCCT
CCGAAGAGGTCGTGAAGAAGATGAAGAACTACTGGCGGCAGCTGCTGAACGCCAAGCTGATTACCCAGAG
AAAGTTCGACAATCTGACCAAGGCCGAGAGAGGCGGCCTGAGCGAACTGGATAAGGCCGGCTTCATCAAG
AGACAGCTGGTGGAAACCCGGCAGATCACAAAGCACGTGGCACAGATCCTGGACTCCCGGATGAACACTA
AGTACGACGAGAATGACAAGCTGATCCGGGAAGTGAAAGTGATCACCCTGAAGTCCAAGCTGGTGTCCGA
TTTCCGGAAGGATTTCCAGTTTTACAAAGTGCGCGAGATCAACAACTACCACCACGCCCACGACGCCTAC
CTGAACGCCGTCGTGGGAACCGCCCTGATCAAAAAGTACCCTAAGCTGGAAAGCGAGTTCGTGTACGGCG
ACTACAAGGTGTACGACGTGCGGAAGATGATCGCCAAGAGCGAGCAGGAAATCGGCAAGGCTACCGCCAA
GTACTTCTTCTACAGCAACATCATGAACTTTTTCAAGACCGAGATTACCCTGGCCAACGGCGAGATCCGG
AAGCGGCCTCTGATCGAGACAAACGGCGAAACCGGGGAGATCGTGTGGGATAAGGGCCGGGATTTTGCCA
CCGTGCGGAAAGTGCTGAGCATGCCCCAAGTGAATATCGTGAAAAAGACCGAGGTGCAGACAGGCGGCTT
CAGCAAAGAGTCTATCCTGCCCAAGAGGAACAGCGATAAGCTGATCGCCAGAAAGAAGGACTGGGACCCT
AAGAAGTACGGCGGCTTCGACAGCCCCACCGTGGCCTATTCTGTGCTGGTGGTGGCCAAAGTGGAAAAGG
GCAAGTCCAAGAAACTGAAGAGTGTGAAAGAGCTGCTGGGGATCACCATCATGGAAAGAAGCAGCTTCGA
GAAGAATCCCATCGACTTTCTGGAAGCCAAGGGCTACAAAGAAGTGAAAAAGGACCTGATCATCAAGCTG
CCTAAGTACTCCCTGTTCGAGCTGGAAAACGGCCGGAAGAGAATGCTGGCCTCTGCCGGCGAACTGCAGA
AGGGAAACGAACTGGCCCTGCCCTCCAAATATGTGAACTTCCTGTACCTGGCCAGCCACTATGAGAAGCT
GAAGGGCTCCCCCGAGGATAATGAGCAGAAACAGCTGTTTGTGGAACAGCACAAGCACTACCTGGACGAG
ATCATCGAGCAGATCAGCGAGTTCTCCAAGAGAGTGATCCTGGCCGACGCTAATCTGGACAAAGTGCTGT
CCGCCTACAACAAGCACCGGGATAAGCCCATCAGAGAGCAGGCCGAGAATATCATCCACCTGTTTACCCT
GACCAATCTGGGAGCCCCTGCCGCCTTCAAGTACTTTGACACCACCATCGACCGGAAGAGGTACACCAGC
ACCAAAGAGGTGCTGGACGCCACCCTGATCCACCAGAGCATCACCGGCCTGTACGAGACACGGATCGACC
TGTCTCAGCTGGGAGGCGACAAAAGGCCGGCGGCCACGAAAAAGGCCGGCCAGGCAAAAAAGAAAAAGTA
AGAATTCCTAGAGCTCGCTGATCAGCCTCGACTGTGCCTTCTAGTTGCCAGCCATCTGTTGTTTGCCCCT
CCCCCGTGCCTTCCTTGACCCTGGAAGGTGCCACTCCCACTGTCCTTTCCTAATAAAATGAGGAAATTGC
ATCGCATTGTCTGAGTAGGTGTCATTCTATTCTGGGGGGTGGGGTGGGGCAGGACAGCAAGGGGGAGGAT
TGGGAAGAGAATAGCAGGCATGCTGGGGAGCGGCCGCAGGAACCCCTAGTGATGGAGTTGGCCACTCCCT
CTCTGCGCGCTCGCTCGCTCACTGAGGCCGGGCGACCAAAGGTCGCCCGACGCCCGGGCTTTGCCCGGGC
GGCCTCAGTGAGCGAGCGAGCGCGCAGCTGCCTGCAGGGGCGCCTGATGCGGTATTTTCTCCTTACGCAT
CTGTGCGGTATTTCACACCGCATA
[95 nt withheld, positions 5695-5789]
T
[46 nt withheld, positions 5791-5836]
C
[141 nt withheld, positions 5838-5978]
CCTTTGACGTTGGAGTCCACGTTCTTT
[37 nt withheld, positions 6006-6042]
ACTCTATCTCGGGCTATTCTTTTGATTTATAAGGGATTTTGCCGATTTCGGTCTATTGGTTAAAAAATGA
GCTGATTTAACAAAAATTTAACGCGAATTTTAACAAAATATTAACGTTTACAATTTTATGGTGCACTCTC
AGTACAATCTGCTCTGATGCCGCATAGTTAAGCCAGCCCCGACACCCGCCAACACCCGCTGACGCGCCCT
GACGGGCTTGTCTGCTCCCGGCATCCGCTTACAGACAAGCTGTGACCGTCTCCGGGAGCTGCATGTGTCA
GAGGTTTTCACCGTCATCACCGAAACGCGCGAGACGAAAGGGCCTCGTGATACGCCTATTTTTATAGGTT
AATGTCATGATAATAATGGTTTCTTAGACGTCAGGTGGCACTTTTCGGGGAAATGTGCGCGGAACCCCTA
TTTGTTTATTTTTCTAAATACATTCAAATATGTATCCGCTCATGAGACAATAACCCTGATAAATGCTTCA
ATAATATTGAAAAAGGAAGAGTATGAGTATTCAACATTTCCGTGTCGCCCTTATTCCCTTTTTTGCGGCA
TTTTGCCTTCCTGTTTTTGCTCACCCAGAAACGCTGGTGAAAGTAAAAGATGCTGAAGATCAGTTGGGTG
CACGAGTGGGTTACATCGAACTGGATCTCAACAGCGGTAAGATCCTTGAGAGTTTTCGCCCCGAAGAACG
TTTTCCAATGATGAGCACTTTTAAAGTTCTGCTATGTGGCGCGGTATTATCCCGTATTGACGCCGGGCAA
GAGCAACTCGGTCGCCGCATACACTATTCTCAGAATGACTTGGTTGAGTACTCACCAGTCACAGAAAAGC
ATCTTACGGATGGCATGACAGTAAGAGAATTATGCAGTGCTGCCATAACCATGAGTGATAACACTGCGGC
CAACTTACTTCTGACAACGATCGGAGGACCGAAGGAGCTAACCGCTTTTTTGCACAACATGGGGGATCAT
GTAACTCGCCTTGATCGTTGGGAACCGGAGCTGAATGAAGCCATACCAAACGACGAGCGTGACACCACGA
TGCCTGTAGCAATGGCAACAACGTTGCGCAAACTATTAACTGGCGAACTACTTACTCTAGCTTCCCGGCA
ACAATTAATAGACTGGATGGAGGCGGATAAAGTTGCAGGACCACTTCTGCGCTCGGCCCTTCCGGCTGGC
TGGTTTATTGCTGATAAATCTGGAGCCGGTGAGCGTGGAAGCCGCGGTATCATTGCAGCACTGGGGCCAG
ATGGTAAGCCCTCCCGTATCGTAGTTATCTACACGACGGGGAGTCAGGCAACTATGGATGAACGAAATAG
ACAGATCGCTGAGATAGGTGCCTCACTGATTAAGCATTGGTAACTGTCAGACCAAGTTTACTCATATATA
CTTTAGATTGATTTAAAACTTCATTTTTAATTTAAAAGGATCTAGGTGAAGATCCTTTTTGATAATCTCA
TGACCAAAATCCCTTAACGTGAGTTTTCGTTCCACTGAGCGTCAGACCCCGTAGAAAAGATCAAAGGATC
TTCTTGAGATCCTTTTTTTCTGCGCGTAATCTGCTGCTTGCAAACAAAAAAACCACCGCTACCAGCGGTG
GTTTGTTTGCCGGATCAAGAGCTACCAACTCTTTTTCCGAAGGTAACTGGCTTCAGCAGAGCGCAGATAC
CAAATACTGTTCTTCTAGTGTAGCCGTAGTTAGGCCACCACTTCAAGAACTCTGTAGCACCGCCTACATA
CCTCGCTCTGCTAATCCTGTTACCAGTGGCTGCTGCCAGTGGCGATAAGTCGTGTCTTACCGGGTTGGAC
TCAAGACGATAGTTACCGGATAAGGCGCAGCGGTCGGGCTGAACGGGGGGTTCGTGCACACAGCCCAGCT
TGGAGCGAACGACCTACACCGAACTGAGATACCTACAGCGTGAGCTATGAGAAAGCGCCACGCTTCCCGA
AGGGAGAAAGGCGGACAGGTATCCGGTAAGCGGCAGGGTCGGAACAGGAGAGCGCACGAGGGAGCTTCCA
GGGGGAAACGCCTGGTATCTTTATAGTCCTGTCGGGTTTCGCCACCTCTGACTTGAGCGTCGATTTTTGT
GATGCTCGTCAGGGGGGCGGAGCCTATGGAAAAACGCCAGCAACGCGGCCTTTTTACGGTTCCTGGCCTT
TTGCTGGCCTTTTGCTCACATGTGAGGGCCTATTTCCCATGATTCCTTCATATTTGCATATACGATACAA
GGCTGTTAGAGAGATAATTGGAATTAATTTGACTGTAAACACAAAGATATTAGTACAAAATACGTGACGT
AGAAAGTAATAATTTCTTGGGTAGTTTGCAGTTTTAAAATTATGTTTTAAAATGGACTATCATATGCTTA
CCGTAACTTGAAAGTATTTCGATTTCTTGGCTTTATATATCTTGTGGAAAGGACGAAACACCGGAGAAGG
CATCTTGAATGTAGTTT
Features (pLannotate 1.2.2; 18 found; start..end, strand, type, name):
     79..122     +  misc_RNA       gRNA scaffold (fragment): guide RNA scaffold for the Streptococcus pyogenes CRISPR/Cas9 system
    169..454     +  enhancer       CMV enhancer: human cytomegalovirus immediate early enhancer; contains an 18-bp deletion relative to the standard CMV enhancer
    456..734     +  promoter       chicken β-actin promoter: No description available
    735..962     +  intron         hybrid intron: hybrid between chicken β-actin (CBA) and minute virus of mice (MMV) introns (Gray et al., 2011)
   1100..2701    +  CDS            Cas9(N): N-terminal portion of Streptococcus pyogenes Cas9 (Zetsche et al., 2015)
   2702..5200    +  CDS            Cas9(C): C-terminal portion of Streptococcus pyogenes Cas9 (Zetsche et al., 2015)
   5201..5248    +  CDS            nucleoplasmin NLS: bipartite nuclear localization signal from nucleoplasmin
   5282..5393    +  polyA_signal   bGH poly(A) signal: bovine growth hormone polyadenylation signal
   5498..5638    +  repeat_region  AAV2 ITR: inverted terminal repeat of adeno-associated virus serotype 2 inverted
   5643..5694    -  misc_feature   bom (fragment): basis of mobility region from pBR322
   5713..6168    +  rep_origin     f1 ori (sequence partly withheld): f1 bacteriophage origin of replication; arrow indicates direction of (+) strand synthesis
   6169..6218    -  misc_feature   bom (fragment): basis of mobility region from pBR322
   6320..6355    -  CDS            rop (fragment): Rop protein, which maintains plasmids at low copy number; rop
   6450..6554    +  promoter       AmpR promoter: bla
   6555..7415    +  CDS            AmpR: β-lactamase; bla; confers resistance to ampicillin, carbenicillin, and related antibiotics
   7586..8174    +  rep_origin     ori: high-copy-number ColE1/pMB1/pBR322/pUC origin of replication
   8236..8476    +  promoter       U6 promoter: RNA polymerase III promoter for human U6 snRNA
   8506..72      +  misc_RNA       gRNA scaffold (across the origin): guide RNA scaffold for the Streptococcus pyogenes CRISPR/Cas9 system
