[The description below was written by a language model from this plasmid's Addgene catalogue record and pLannotate feature annotations shown in this document.]
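Description:
pZNF780A.1.0-gDNA is a CRISPR/Cas9 expression plasmid built on the pX330 backbone for use in human cells, carrying a single guide RNA directed against the human zinc finger gene ZNF780A. It is propagated in E. coli as a high-copy plasmid through a ColE1/pUC-type origin and selected with ampicillin via the β-lactamase (AmpR) gene. An f1 phage origin is also present, along with short bom and rop fragments that appear to be backbone remnants.

The plasmid combines two expression units. A human U6 RNA polymerase III promoter drives the guide RNA: the ZNF780A-specific spacer was inserted between the U6 promoter and the Streptococcus pyogenes gRNA scaffold using BbsI sites that were destroyed during cloning. The depositor notes that the PAM listed with the target sequence is not part of the cloned guide. In the circular map the scaffold annotation spans the numbering origin. The second unit expresses S. pyogenes Cas9 from a hybrid promoter composed of the CMV enhancer, the chicken β-actin promoter and a hybrid intron. The Cas9 coding sequence, annotated as contiguous N- and C-terminal portions, is followed by a nucleoplasmin bipartite nuclear localization signal and terminated by a bGH polyadenylation signal. A single AAV2 ITR is annotated downstream, so the feature table does not show a complete, packageable AAV cassette.

According to the record, the plasmid is used to create GFP fusion proteins. It supplies the nuclease and guide to cut the ZNF780A locus, while the GFP sequence itself is not on this construct and would presumably come from a separate donor template, which the record does not describe.
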