Addgene plasmid #132446: pZNF780A.1.0-gDNA
Purpose: CRISPR/Cas9 plasmid to create GFP fusion proteins
Depositing lab: Kevin White. Depositing organization: University of Chicago.
Backbone
  Vector backbone: pX330
  Backbone manufacturer: addgene ID: 42230
  Vector type: CRISPR
Growth in bacteria
  Bacterial resistance: Ampicillin, 100 μg/mL
  Growth temperature: 37°C
  Growth strain: DH5alpha
  Copy number: High Copy
Gene/Insert
  Gene/Insert name: ZNF780A
  gRNA/shRNA sequence: GAGAAGGCATCTTGAATGTA AGG
  Species: H. sapiens (human)
  Entrez Gene: ZNF780A (a.k.a. ZNF780)
  Cloning method: Restriction Enzyme; 5′ cloning site BbsI (destroyed during cloning); 3′ cloning site BbsI (destroyed during cloning)
Terms and licenses: Academic/Nonprofit Terms; Industry Terms: Not Available to Industry
Depositor comments: gRNA sequence also includes uncloned PAM after the space
How to cite: pZNF780A.1.0-gDNA was a gift from Kevin White (Addgene plasmid # 132446 ; http://n2t.net/addgene:132446 ; RRID:Addgene_132446)
